Addgene plasmid #99576: AbVec2.0-IGHG2
Purpose: (Empty Backbone) Expression of secretory immunoglobulin heavy chains in mammalian cells, human IgG2 isotype
Depositing lab: Hedda Wardemann. Depositing organization: Deutsches Krebsforschungszentrum (DKFZ).
Backbone
  Vector backbone: pUC19
  Backbone size (bp): 5729
  Vector type: Mammalian Expression
  Promoter: hCMV IE1 gene promoter
Growth in bacteria
  Bacterial resistance: Ampicillin, 100 μg/mL
  Growth temperature: 37°C
  Growth strain: DH5alpha
  Copy number: High Copy
Gene/Insert
  Cloning method: Restriction Enzyme
  Sequencing primers: 5′ GCTTCGTTAGAACGCGGCTAC
Terms and licenses: Academic/Nonprofit Terms; Industry Terms: Not Available to Industry
How to cite: AbVec2.0-IGHG2 was a gift from Hedda Wardemann (Addgene plasmid # 99576 ; http://n2t.net/addgene:99576 ; RRID:Addgene_99576)
