[The description below was written by a language model from this plasmid's Addgene catalogue record and pLannotate feature annotations shown in this document.]
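Description:
AbVec2.0-IGHG2 is a 5,729 bp mammalian expression vector built on a pUC19 backbone and supplied as an empty backbone for producing secreted human IgG2 heavy chains. It is propagated in E. coli as a high-copy plasmid through a ColE1/pUC-type origin and is selected with ampicillin via the β-lactamase gene and its own promoter. The annotation also picks up an M13 phage origin and several bacterial remnants (lac promoter/operator and CAP site, and fragments of lacI, lacZα, bom and rop). These appear to be backbone leftovers rather than functional parts of the expression unit.

The expression cassette is driven by the human cytomegalovirus immediate early enhancer and promoter, followed by a fragment of modified CMV intron A and an SP6 promoter. Downstream lies a partial match to a mouse immunoglobulin heavy chain signal sequence, which directs the nascent protein into the secretory pathway. After a short gap comes the coding sequence for the human IGHG2 constant region, terminated by an SV40 polyadenylation signal. The layout implies that a heavy chain variable region is inserted by restriction cloning between the leader and the constant region, giving a complete secretory IgG2 heavy chain, although the record does not name the cloning sites. An SV40 enhancer/early promoter region sits downstream of the poly(A) signal, but no mammalian selection marker is annotated after it.

The vector is intended for recombinant antibody expression in mammalian cells. A full antibody would presumably also require a light chain, which this plasmid does not encode.
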