Features (pLannotate 1.2.2; 20 found; start..end, strand, type, name):
     98..119     +  protein_bind   CAP binding site: CAP binding activates transcription in the presence of cAMP. E. coli catabolite activator protein
    134..164     +  promoter       lac promoter: promoter for the E. coli lac operon
    172..188     +  protein_bind   lac operator: The lac repressor binds to the lac operator to inhibit transcription in E. coli. This inhibition can be relieved by adding lactose or isopropyl-β-D-thiogalactopyranoside (IPTG). lac repressor encoded by lacI
    241..620     +  enhancer       CMV enhancer: human cytomegalovirus immediate early enhancer
    621..824     +  promoter       CMV promoter: human cytomegalovirus (CMV) immediate early promoter
    960..1003    +  intron         CMV intron (fragment): modified intron A from human cytomegalovirus
   1055..1073    +  promoter       SP6 promoter: promoter for bacteriophage SP6 RNA polymerase
   1077..1114    +  CDS            IgH signal sequence (fragment): signal sequence from the mouse immunoglobulin heavy chain variable region
   1219..2193    +  CDS            IGHG2: IGHG2_HUMAN - Experimental evidence at protein level: Swiss-Prot protein existence level 1. Constant region of immunoglobulin heavy chains. Immunoglobulins, also known as antibodies, are membrane-bound or secreted glycoproteins produced by B lymphocytes. In the recognition phase of humoral immunity, the membrane-bound immunoglobulins serve as receptors which, upon binding of a specific antigen, trigger the clonal expansion and differentiation of B lymphocytes into immunoglobulins- secreting plasma cells. Secreted immunoglobulins mediate the effector phase of humoral immunity, which results in
   2269..2403    +  polyA_signal   SV40 poly(A) signal: SV40 polyadenylation signal
   2500..2829    +  promoter       SV40 promoter: SV40 enhancer and early promoter
   2848..3002    +  CDS            lacZα (fragment): LacZα fragment of β-galactosidase; lacZ fragment
   3008..3059    -  misc_feature   bom (fragment): basis of mobility region from pBR322
   3078..3458    +  rep_origin     M13 ori (sequence partly withheld): M13 bacteriophage origin of replication; arrow indicates direction of (+) strand synthesis
   3534..3583    -  misc_feature   bom (fragment): basis of mobility region from pBR322
   3685..3720    -  CDS            rop (fragment): Rop protein, which maintains plasmids at low copy number; rop
   3815..3919    +  promoter       AmpR promoter: bla
   3920..4780    +  CDS            AmpR: β-lactamase; bla; confers resistance to ampicillin, carbenicillin, and related antibiotics
   4951..5539    +  rep_origin     ori: high-copy-number ColE1/pMB1/pBR322/pUC origin of replication
   5722..85      +  CDS            lacI (fragment) (across the origin): lac repressor; lacI; The lac repressor binds to the lac operator to inhibit transcription in E. coli. This inhibition can be relieved by adding lactose or isopropyl-β-D-thiogalactopyranoside (IPTG).
>Addgene plasmid #99576 | AbVec2.0-IGHG2 | addgene full sequence | sequence record 192590 | Addgene NGS Result
TACGCAAACCGCCTCTCCCCGCGCGTTGGCCGATTCATTAATCCAACTGGCACGACAGGTTTCCCGACTG
GAAAGCGGGCAGTGAGCGCAACGCAATTAATGTGAGTTAGCTCACTCATTAGGCACCCCAGGCTTTACAC
TTTATGCTTCCGGCTCGTATGTTGTGTGGAATTGTGAGCGGATAACAATTTCACACAGGAAACAGCTATG
ACATGATTACGAATTAATTCGAGCTCGCCCGACATTGATTATTGACTAGTTATTAATAGTAATCAATTAC
GGGGTCATTAGTTCATAGCCCATATATGGAGTTCCGCGTTACATAACTTACGGTAAATGGCCCGCCTGGC
TGACCGCCCAACGACCCCCGCCCATTGACGTCAATAATGACGTATGTTCCCATAGTAACGCCAATAGGGA
CTTTCCATTGACGTCAATGGGTGGAGTATTTACGGTAAACTGCCCACTTGGCAGTACATCAAGTGTATCA
TATGCCAAGTACGCCCCCTATTGACGTCAATGACGGTAAATGGCCCGCCTGGCATTATGCCCAGTACATG
ACCTTATGGGACTTTCCTACTTGGCAGTACATCTACGTATTAGTCATCGCTATTACCATGGTGATGCGGT
TTTGGCAGTACATCAATGGGCGTGGATAGCGGTTTGACTCACGGGGATTTCCAAGTCTCCACCCCATTGA
CGTCAATGGGAGTTTGTTTTGGCACCAAAATCAACGGGACTTTCCAAAATGTCGTAACAACTCCGCCCCA
TTGACGCAAATGGGCGGTAGGCGTGTACGGTGGGAGGTCTATATAAGCAGAGCTCGTTTAGTGAACCGTC
AGATCGCCTGGAGACGCCATCCACGCTGTTTTGACCTCCATAGAAGACACCGGGACCGATCCAGCCTCCG
CGGCCGGGAACGGTGCATTGGAACGCGGATTCCCCGTGCCAAGAGTGACGTAAGTACCGCCTATAGAGTC
TATAGGCCCACCCCCTTGGCTTCGTTAGAACGCGGCTACAATTAATACATAACCTTATGTATCATACACA
TACGATTTAGGTGACACTATAGAATAACATCCACTTTGCCTTTCTCTCCACAGGTGTCCACTCCCAGGTC
CAACTGCACCTCGGTTCTATCGATTGAATTCCACCATGGGATGGTCATGTATCATCCTTTTTCTAGTAGC
AACTGCAACCGGTTGACTAACTAGCTGGTCGACCAAGGGCCCAAGCGTCTTCCCCCTGGCGCCCTGCTCC
AGGAGCACCTCCGAGAGCACAGCGGCCCTGGGCTGCCTGGTCAAGGACTACTTCCCCGAGCCGGTGACGG
TGTCGTGGAACTCAGGCGCTCTGACCAGCGGCGTGCACACCTTCCCAGCTGTCCTACAGTCCTCAGGACT
CTACTCCCTCAGCAGCGTGGTGACCGTGCCCTCCAGCAACTTCGGCACCCAGACCTACACCTGCAACGTA
GATCACAAGCCCAGCAACACCAAGGTGGACAAGACAGTTGAGCGCAAATGTTGTGTCGAGTGCCCACCGT
GCCCAGCACCACCTGTGGCAGGACCGTCAGTCTTCCTCTTCCCCCCAAAACCCAAGGACACCCTCATGAT
CTCCCGGACCCCTGAGGTCACGTGCGTGGTGGTGGACGTGAGCCACGAAGACCCCGAGGTCCAGTTCAAC
TGGTACGTGGACGGCGTGGAGGTGCATAATGCCAAGACAAAGCCACGGGAGGAGCAGTTCAACAGCACGT
TCCGTGTGGTCAGCGTCCTCACCGTTGTGCACCAGGACTGGCTGAACGGCAAGGAGTACAAGTGCAAGGT
CTCCAACAAAGGCCTCCCAGCCCCCATCGAGAAAACCATCTCCAAAACCAAAGGGCAGCCCCGAGAACCA
CAGGTGTACACCCTGCCCCCATCCCGGGAGGAGATGACCAAGAACCAGGTCAGCCTGACCTGCCTGGTCA
AAGGCTTCTACCCCAGCGACATCGCCGTGGAGTGGGAGAGCAATGGGCAGCCGGAGAACAACTACAAGAC
CACACCTCCCATGCTGGACTCCGACGGCTCCTTCTTCCTCTACAGCAAGCTCACCGTGGACAAGAGCAGG
TGGCAGCAGGGGAACGTCTTCTCATGCTCCGTGATGCATGAGGCTCTGCACAACCACTACACGCAGAAGA
GCCTCTCCCTGTCTCCGGGTAAATGAGTGCCACGGCCGGCAAGCCCCCGCTCCCCAGGCTCTCGGGGTCG
CGCGAGGAAAGCTTGGCCGCCATGGCCCAACTTGTTTATTGCAGCTTATAATGGTTACAAATAAAGCAAT
AGCATCACAAATTTCACAAATAAAGCATTTTTTTCACTGCATTCTAGTTGTGGTTTGTCCAAACTCATCA
ATGTATCTTATCATGTCTGGATCGGGAATTAATTCGGCGCAGCACCATGGCCTGAAATAACCTCTGAAAG
AGGAACTTGGTTAGGTACCTTCTGAGGCGGAAAGAACCATCTGTGGAATGTGTGTCAGTTAGGGTGTGGA
AAGTCCCCAGGCTCCCCAGCAGGCAGAAGTATGCAAAGCATGCATCTCAATTAGTCAGCAACCAGGTGTG
GAAAGTCCCCAGGCTCCCCAGCAGGCAGAAGTATGCAAAGCATGCATCTCAATTAGTCAGCAACCATAGT
CCCGCCCCTAACTCCGCCCATCCCGCCCCTAACTCCGCCCAGTTCCGCCCATTCTCCGCCCCATGGCTGA
CTAATTTTTTTTATTTATGCAGAGGCCGAGGCCGCCTCGGCCTCTGAGCTATTCCAGAAGTAGTGAGGAG
GCTTTTTTGGAGGCCTAGGCTTTTGCAAAAAGCTGTTAACAGCTTGGCACTGGCCGTCGTTTTACAACGT
CGTGACTGGGAAAACCCTGGCGTTACCCAACTTAATCGCCTTGCAGCACATCCCCCTTTCGCCAGTTGGC
GTAATAGCGAAGAGGCCCGCACCGATCGCCCTTCCCAACAGTTGCGCAGCCTGAATGGCGAATGGCGCCT
GATGCGGTATTTTCTCCTTACGCATCTGTGCGGTATTTCACACCGCATA
[142 nt withheld, positions 3060-3201]
C
[141 nt withheld, positions 3203-3343]
CCTTTGACGTTGGAGTCCACGTTCTTT
[37 nt withheld, positions 3371-3407]
ACCCTATCTCGGGCTATTCTTTTGATTTATAAGGGATTTTGCCGATTTCGGCCTATTGGTTAAAAAATGA
GCTGATTTAACAAAAATTTAACGCGAATTTTAACAAAATATTAACGTTTACAATTTTATGGTGCACTCTC
AGTACAATCTGCTCTGATGCCGCATAGTTAAGCCAGCCCCGACACCCGCCAACACCCGCTGACGCGCCCT
GACGGGCTTGTCTGCTCCCGGCATCCGCTTACAGACAAGCTGTGACCGTCTCCGGGAGCTGCATGTGTCA
GAGGTTTTCACCGTCATCACCGAAACGCGCGAGACGAAAGGGCCTCGTGATACGCCTATTTTTATAGGTT
AATGTCATGATAATAATGGTTTCTTAGACGTCAGGTGGCACTTTTCGGGGAAATGTGCGCGGAACCCCTA
TTTGTTTATTTTTCTAAATACATTCAAATATGTATCCGCTCATGAGACAATAACCCTGATAAATGCTTCA
ATAATATTGAAAAAGGAAGAGTATGAGTATTCAACATTTCCGTGTCGCCCTTATTCCCTTTTTTGCGGCA
TTTTGCCTTCCTGTTTTTGCTCACCCAGAAACGCTGGTGAAAGTAAAAGATGCTGAAGATCAGTTGGGTG
CACGAGTGGGTTACATCGAACTGGATCTCAACAGCGGTAAGATCCTTGAGAGTTTTCGCCCCGAAGAACG
TTTTCCAATGATGAGCACTTTTAAAGTTCTGCTATGTGGCGCGGTATTATCCCGTATTGACGCCGGGCAA
GAGCAACTCGGTCGCCGCATACACTATTCTCAGAATGACTTGGTTGAGTACTCACCAGTCACAGAAAAGC
ATCTTACGGATGGCATGACAGTAAGAGAATTATGCAGTGCTGCCATAACCATGAGTGATAACACTGCGGC
CAACTTACTTCTGACAACGATCGGAGGACCGAAGGAGCTAACCGCTTTTTTGCACAACATGGGGGATCAT
GTAACTCGCCTTGATCGTTGGGAACCGGAGCTGAATGAAGCCATACCAAACGACGAGCGTGACACCACGA
TGCCTGTAGCAATGGCAACAACGTTGCGCAAACTATTAACTGGCGAACTACTTACTCTAGCTTCCCGGCA
ACAATTAATAGACTGGATGGAGGCGGATAAAGTTGCAGGACCACTTCTGCGCTCGGCCCTTCCGGCTGGC
TGGTTTATTGCTGATAAATCTGGAGCCGGTGAGCGTGGGTCTCGCGGTATCATTGCAGCACTGGGGCCAG
ATGGTAAGCCCTCCCGTATCGTAGTTATCTACACGACGGGGAGTCAGGCAACTATGGATGAACGAAATAG
ACAGATCGCTGAGATAGGTGCCTCACTGATTAAGCATTGGTAACTGTCAGACCAAGTTTACTCATATATA
CTTTAGATTGATTTAAAACTTCATTTTTAATTTAAAAGGATCTAGGTGAAGATCCTTTTTGATAATCTCA
TGACCAAAATCCCTTAACGTGAGTTTTCGTTCCACTGAGCGTCAGACCCCGTAGAAAAGATCAAAGGATC
TTCTTGAGATCCTTTTTTTCTGCGCGTAATCTGCTGCTTGCAAACAAAAAAACCACCGCTACCAGCGGTG
GTTTGTTTGCCGGATCAAGAGCTACCAACTCTTTTTCCGAAGGTAACTGGCTTCAGCAGAGCGCAGATAC
CAAATACTGTTCTTCTAGTGTAGCCGTAGTTAGGCCACCACTTCAAGAACTCTGTAGCACCGCCTACATA
CCTCGCTCTGCTAATCCTGTTACCAGTGGCTGCTGCCAGTGGCGATAAGTCGTGTCTTACCGGGTTGGAC
TCAAGACGATAGTTACCGGATAAGGCGCAGCGGTCGGGCTGAACGGGGGGTTCGTGCACACAGCCCAGCT
TGGAGCGAACGACCTACACCGAACTGAGATACCTACAGCGTGAGCTATGAGAAAGCGCCACGCTTCCCGA
AGGGAGAAAGGCGGACAGGTATCCGGTAAGCGGCAGGGTCGGAACAGGAGAGCGCACGAGGGAGCTTCCA
GGGGGAAACGCCTGGTATCTTTATAGTCCTGTCGGGTTTCGCCACCTCTGACTTGAGCGTCGATTTTTGT
GATGCTCGTCAGGGGGGCGGAGCCTATGGAAAAACGCCAGCAACGCGGCCTTTTTACGGTTCCTGGCCTT
TTGCTGGCCTTTTGCTCACATGTTCTTTCCTGCGTTATCCCCTGATTCTGTGGATAACCGTATTACCGCC
TTTGAGTGAGCTGATACCGCTCGCCGCAGCCGAACGACCGAGCGCAGCGAGTCAGTGAGCGAGGAAGCGG
AAGAGCGCCCAA
